>Addgene plasmid #15253 | pBabe-Puro-RalA-S11A | addgene partial sequence | sequence record 21743 | 15253 with pBABE5'
CTGCAATAAGCCCAAGGGTCAGAATGCTTTGGCTTTACACAAAGTCATCATGGTGGGCAGTGGTGGCGTG
GGCAAGTCAGCTCTGACTCTACAGTTCATGTACGATGAGTTTGTGGAGGACTATGAGCCTACCAAAGCAG
ACAGCTACCGGAAGAAGGTAGTGCTGGATGGGGAGGAAGTACAGATTGATATCTTAGATACAGCTGGGCA
GGAGGACTACGCTGCTATTAGAGACAACTACTTCCGAAGCGGGGAGGGCTTCCTCTGTGTCTTCTCTATT
ACAGAAATGGAATCCTTTGCAGCTACAGCTGACTTCAGGGAGCAGATTTTAAGAGTAAAAGAAGACGAGA
ATGTTCCATTTCTACTGGTTGGTAACAAATCAGATTTAGAAGATAAAAGGCAGGTTTCTGTAGAAGAGGC
AAAAAACAGAGCTGACCAGTGGAATGTTAACTACGTGGAAACGTCTGCTAAAACACGAGCTAATGTTGAC
AAGGTATTTTTTGATTTAATGAGAGAAATTCGAGCAAGAAAGATGGAAGACAGCAAAGAAAAGAATGGAA
AAAAGAAGAGGAAAAGTTTAGCCAAGAGAATCAGAGAAAGATGCTGCATTTTATAAGTCGACCCTGTGGA
ATGTGTGTCAGTTAGGGTGTGGAAAGTCCCCAGGCTCCCCAGCAGGCAGAAGTATGCAAAGCATGCATCT
CAATTAGTCAGC
