[The description below was written by a language model from this plasmid's Addgene catalogue record.]
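Description:
pBabe-Puro-RalA-S11A is a retroviral mammalian expression plasmid built on the pBabe-puro backbone (about 5.1 kb without insert). It is maintained in E. coli as a high-copy plasmid under ampicillin selection. As the backbone name indicates, it provides a puromycin resistance marker for selecting transduced or transfected mammalian cells. No feature table accompanies the record, so individual regulatory elements are not listed. In the standard pBabe design, retroviral long terminal repeats and a packaging signal flank the cargo. This lets the transcript be packaged into replication-defective virus in a packaging cell line and integrate stably into target cells. The 5′ LTR normally drives the inserted gene, and a separate internal promoter drives the puromycin marker.

The payload is a 621 bp insert encoding human RALA (v-ral simian leukemia viral oncogene homolog A), a small Ras-like GTPase, cloned between BamHI and SalI sites that both remain intact. The coding sequence carries a serine 11 to alanine substitution, which replaces a potentially phosphorylatable residue with one that cannot be phosphorylated. The record lists no epitope tag or reporter.

The associated publication concerns regulation of RalA by the PP2A Aβ tumor suppressor. This suggests the construct is meant for stable expression of a phospho-site mutant of RalA in mammalian cells, allowing comparison with wild-type RalA in studies of how phosphorylation affects its activity and role in cell transformation. The record itself does not spell out the specific experimental use.
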