Addgene plasmid #15253: pBabe-Puro-RalA-S11A
Depositing lab: William Hahn. Depositing organization: Dana-Farber Cancer Institute. Publication: The tumor suppressor PP2A Abeta regulates the RalA GTPase. Sablina AA, Chen W, Arroyo JD, Corral L, Hector M, Bulmer SE, DeCaprio JA, Hahn WC. Cell. 2007 Jun 1. 129(5):969-82. 10.1016/j.cell.2007.03.047 PubMed 17540176.
Backbone
  Vector backbone: pBabe-puro
  Backbone size w/o insert (bp): 5100
  Vector type: Mammalian Expression, Retroviral
Growth in bacteria
  Bacterial resistance: Ampicillin, 100 μg/mL
  Growth temperature: 37°C
  Growth strain: DH5alpha
  Copy number: High Copy
Gene/Insert
  Gene/Insert name: v-ral simian leukemia viral oncogene homolog A
  Species: H. sapiens (human)
  Insert size (bp): 621
  Mutation: serine 11 to alanine
  Entrez Gene: RALA (a.k.a. HINCONS, RAL)
  Cloning method: Restriction Enzyme; 5′ cloning site BamHI (not destroyed); 3′ cloning site SalI (not destroyed)
  Sequencing primers: 5′ MSCV
Terms and licenses: Academic/Nonprofit Terms; Industry Terms: Not Available to Industry
How to cite: pBabe-Puro-RalA-S11A was a gift from William Hahn (Addgene plasmid # 15253 ; http://n2t.net/addgene:15253 ; RRID:Addgene_15253)
